>Addgene plasmid #121233 | pUC57-Kan_BR29_00121041 | depositor full sequence | sequence record 231253 | pUC57-Kan_BR29_00121041 sequence 3007 bps
TCGCGCGTTTCGGTGATGACGGTGAAAACCTCTGACACATGCAGCTCCCGGAGACGGTCACAGCTTGTCT
GTAAGCGGATGCCGGGAGCAGACAAGCCCGTCAGGGCGCGTCAGCGGGTGTTGGCGGGTGTCGGGGCTGG
CTTAACTATGCGGCATCAGAGCAGATTGTACTGAGAGTGCACCATATGCGGTGTGAAATACCGCACAGAT
GCGTAAGGAGAAAATACCGCATCAGGCGCCATTCGCCATTCAGGCTGCGCAACTGTTGGGAAGGGCGATC
GGTGCGGGCCTCTTCGCTATTACGCCAGCTGGCGAAAGGGGGATGTGCTGCAAGGCGATTAAGTTGGGTA
ACGCCAGGGTTTTCCCAGTCACGACGTTGTAAAACGACGGCCAGTGAATTGACGCGTATTGGGATGGAAC
TTGGTCTCTAAGCTCAAGATTGAAAAACTCTAGAATTTCTTTGAGATTCCAATCTCAAAGATTCTCTATC
CAATGGCCATTCCAATGGCCATGGAGCACCATCCAACAAATTATTCAAATCAGCAGCCATAGATGGAGTC
ATATATTTCATATCAGCATACAACCAATGACCTTCTGGAACAACACCTCTTGGAATTTTCAATCTACAAT
TCCAATTCAATTTAAAAGATCTAGATTTACCTGGTTCCAATCTAATAACAACAGTAGTCAATGGAAAAGA
TCTTCTAACCAAATAAGATTGAGCTTGAATTTGTCTACCTCTCATCAAAGTCAATTGACAATAATTATTC
CATGGTTCCATTAGAGACCAAGTTCCATCCCAATGGCGCGCCGAGCTTGGCTCGAGCATGGTCATAGCTG
TTTCCTGTGTGAAATTGTTATCCGCTCACAATTCCACACAACATACGAGCCGGAAGCATAAAGTGTAAAG
CCTGGGGTGCCTAATGAGTGAGCTAACTCACATTAATTGCGTTGCGCTCACTGCCCGCTTTCCAGTCGGG
AAACCTGTCGTGCCAGCTGCATTAATGAATCGGCCAACGCGCGGGGAGAGGCGGTTTGCGTATTGGGCGC
TCTTCCGCTTCCTCGCTCACTGACTCGCTGCGCTCGGTCGTTCGGCTGCGGCGAGCGGTATCAGCTCACT
CAAAGGCGGTAATACGGTTATCCACAGAATCAGGGGATAACGCAGGAAAGAACATGTGAGCAAAAGGCCA
GCAAAAGGCCAGGAACCGTAAAAAGGCCGCGTTGCTGGCGTTTTTCCATAGGCTCCGCCCCCCTGACGAG
CATCACAAAAATCGACGCTCAAGTCAGAGGTGGCGAAACCCGACAGGACTATAAAGATACCAGGCGTTTC
CCCCTGGAAGCTCCCTCGTGCGCTCTCCTGTTCCGACCCTGCCGCTTACCGGATACCTGTCCGCCTTTCT
CCCTTCGGGAAGCGTGGCGCTTTCTCATAGCTCACGCTGTAGGTATCTCAGTTCGGTGTAGGTCGTTCGC
TCCAAGCTGGGCTGTGTGCACGAACCCCCCGTTCAGCCCGACCGCTGCGCCTTATCCGGTAACTATCGTC
TTGAGTCCAACCCGGTAAGACACGACTTATCGCCACTGGCAGCAGCCACTGGTAACAGGATTAGCAGAGC
GAGGTATGTAGGCGGTGCTACAGAGTTCTTGAAGTGGTGGCCTAACTACGGCTACACTAGAAGAACAGTA
TTTGGTATCTGCGCTCTGCTGAAGCCAGTTACCTTCGGAAAAAGAGTTGGTAGCTCTTGATCCGGCAAAC
AAACCACCGCTGGTAGCGGTGGTTTTTTTGTTTGCAAGCAGCAGATTACGCGCAGAAAAAAAGGATCTCA
AGAAGATCCTTTGATCTTTTCTACGGGGTCTGACGCTCAGTGGAACGAAAACTCACGTTAAGGGATTTTG
GTCATGAGATTATCAAAAAGGATCTTCACCTAGATCCTTTTAAATTAAAAATGAAGTTTTAAATCAATCT
AAAGTATATATGAGTAAACTTGGTCTGACAGTTAGAAAAACTCATCGAGCATCAAATGAAACTGCAATTT
ATTCATATCAGGATTATCAATACCATATTTTTGAAAAAGCCGTTTCTGTAATGAAGGAGAAAACTCACCG
AGGCAGTTCCATAGGATGGCAAGATCCTGGTATCGGTCTGCGATTCCGACTCGTCCAACATCAATACAAC
CTATTAATTTCCCCTCGTCAAAAATAAGGTTATCAAGTGAGAAATCACCATGAGTGACGACTGAATCCGG
TGAGAATGGCAAAAGTTTATGCATTTCTTTCCAGACTTGTTCAACAGGCCAGCCATTACGCTCGTCATCA
AAATCACTCGCATCAACCAAACCGTTATTCATTCGTGATTGCGCCTGAGCGAGACGAAATACGCGATCGC
TGTTAAAAGGACAATTACAAACAGGAATCGAATGCAACCGGCGCAGGAACACTGCCAGCGCATCAACAAT
ATTTTCACCTGAATCAGGATATTCTTCTAATACCTGGAATGCTGTTTTCCCAGGGATCGCAGTGGTGAGT
AACCATGCATCATCAGGAGTACGGATAAAATGCTTGATGGTCGGAAGAGGCATAAATTCCGTCAGCCAGT
TTAGTCTGACCATCTCATCTGTAACATCATTGGCAACGCTACCTTTGCCATGTTTCAGAAACAACTCTGG
CGCATCGGGCTTCCCATACAATCGATAGATTGTCGCACCTGATTGCCCGACATTATCGCGAGCCCATTTA
TACCCATATAAATCAGCATCCATGTTGGAATTTAATCGCGGCCTAGAGCAAGACGTTTCCCGTTGAATAT
GGCTCATACTCTTCCTTTTTCAATATTATTGAAGCATTTATCAGGGTTATTGTCTCATGAGCGGATACAT
ATTTGAATGTATTTAGAAAAATAAACAAATAGGGGTTCCGCGCACATTTCCCCGAAAAGTGCCACCTGAC
GTCTAAGAAACCATTATTATCATGACATTAACCTATAAAAATAGGCGTATCACGAGGCCCTTTCGTC
Features (pLannotate 1.2.2; 10 found; start..end, strand, type, name):
    137..236     +  misc_feature   bom (fragment): basis of mobility region from pBR322
    242..399     -  CDS            lacZα (fragment): LacZα fragment of β-galactosidase; lacZ fragment
    855..871     -  protein_bind   lac operator: The lac repressor binds to the lac operator to inhibit transcription in E. coli. This inhibition can be relieved by adding lactose or isopropyl-β-D-thiogalactopyranoside (IPTG). lac repressor encoded by lacI
    879..909     -  promoter       lac promoter: promoter for the E. coli lac operon
    924..945     -  protein_bind   CAP binding site: CAP binding activates transcription in the presence of cAMP. E. coli catabolite activator protein
    958..1050    -  CDS            lacI (fragment): lac repressor; lacI; The lac repressor binds to the lac operator to inhibit transcription in E. coli. This inhibition can be relieved by adding lactose or isopropyl-β-D-thiogalactopyranoside (IPTG).
   1233..1821    -  rep_origin     ori: high-copy-number ColE1/pMB1/pBR322/pUC origin of replication
   1992..2807    -  CDS            KanR: aminoglycoside phosphotransferase; aph(3')-Ia; confers resistance to kanamycin in bacteria or G418 (Geneticin®) in eukaryotes
   2808..2912    -  promoter       AmpR promoter: bla
   3007..35      +  CDS            rop (fragment) (across the origin): Rop protein, which maintains plasmids at low copy number; rop
