[The description below was written by a language model from this plasmid's Addgene catalogue record and pLannotate feature annotations shown in this document.]
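Description:
pUC57-Kan_BR29_00121041 is a small, high-copy E. coli cloning plasmid that serves as a Level 0 module in a Golden Gate assembly system. It is built on the pUC57-Kan backbone (about 2.6 kb without insert; the full sequence is about 3.0 kb), replicates from a ColE1/pUC-type origin, and is selected with kanamycin through an aph(3')-Ia aminoglycoside phosphotransferase gene, which the annotation places downstream of the bla (AmpR) promoter. Short remnants of bom, rop and lacI are also detected; these are backbone fragments rather than functional parts.

The insert, BR29_00121041, was placed into the EcoRV site of the lacZα multiple cloning region. In the feature table this corresponds to the unannotated gap of roughly 450 bp between the lacZα fragment and the lac operator/lac promoter/CAP site, so the insert interrupts lacZα. That fits the listing of lacZ as a screening marker and the use of M13 forward and reverse primers to sequence across the insert. The annotation tool assigned no feature to the insert itself, and the record gives no functional description of it beyond the organism note "Magnaporthe grisea" (entered in the mutation field). The associated publication describes a clone collection of Magnaporthe oryzae effectors that share sequence and structural similarity across host-specific lineages, which suggests the insert is a candidate effector coding sequence from this blast fungus group.

The plasmid carries no eukaryotic promoter, tag or terminator, so it is a storage and donor vector rather than an expression construct. As a Level 0 part, its insert is intended to be released by Type IIS restriction digestion and assembled with promoters, tags and terminators into higher-level expression vectors. The record does not specify the Type IIS enzyme or the overhangs used.
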