Addgene plasmid #121233: pUC57-Kan_BR29_00121041
Purpose: Level 0 Golden-Gate compatible vector
Depositing lab: Sophien Kamoun. Depositing organization: Sainsbury Laboratory, Norwich. Publication: A Clone Resource of Magnaporthe oryzae Effectors That Share Sequence and Structural Similarities Across Host-Specific Lineages. Petit-Houdenot Y, Langner T, Harant A, Win J, Kamoun S. Mol Plant Microbe Interact. 2020 Aug;33(8):1032-1035. doi: 10.1094/MPMI-03-20-0052-A. Epub 2020 Jun 22. PubMed 32460610.
Backbone
  Vector backbone: pUC57-Kan
  Backbone size w/o insert (bp): 2626
  Vector type: Golden Gate
  Selectable markers: lacZ
Growth in bacteria
  Bacterial resistance: Kanamycin, 50 μg/mL
  Growth temperature: 37°C
  Growth strain: DH5alpha
  Copy number: High Copy
Gene/Insert
  Gene/Insert name: BR29_00121041
  Mutation: Magnaporthe grisea
  Cloning method: Restriction Enzyme; 5′ cloning site EcoRV (unknown if destroyed); 3′ cloning site EcoRV (unknown if destroyed)
  Sequencing primers: 5′ M13Fw; 3′ M13Rv
Terms and licenses: Academic/Nonprofit Terms; Industry Terms: Not Available to Industry
How to cite: pUC57-Kan_BR29_00121041 was a gift from Sophien Kamoun (Addgene plasmid # 121233 ; http://n2t.net/addgene:121233 ; RRID:Addgene_121233)
