>Addgene plasmid #121233 | pUC57-Kan_BR29_00121041 | depositor partial sequence | sequence record 230718 | BR29_00121041
TTGGTCTCTAATGGAACCATGGAATAATTATTGTCAATTGACTTTGATGAGAGGTAGACAAATTCAAGCT
CAATCTTATTTGGTTAGAAGATCTTTTCCATTGACTACTGTTGTTATTAGATTGGAACCAGGTAAATCTA
GATCTTTTAAATTGAATTGGAATTGTAGATTGAAAATTCCAAGAGGTGTTGTTCCAGAAGGTCATTGGTT
GTATGCTGATATGAAATATATGACTCCATCTATGGCTGCTGATTTGAATAATTTGTTGGATGGTGCTCCA
TGGCCATTGGAATGGCCATTGGATAGAGAATCTTTGAGATTGGAATCTCAAAGAAATTCTAGAGTTTTTC
AATCTTGAGCTTAGAGACCAA
