>Addgene plasmid #121233 | pUC57-Kan_BR29_00121041 | depositor partial sequence | sequence record 230719 | empty_vector
TCGCGCGTTTCGGTGATGACGGTGAAAACCTCTGACACATGCAGCTCCCGGAGACGGTCACAGCTTGTCT
GTAAGCGGATGCCGGGAGCAGACAAGCCCGTCAGGGCGCGTCAGCGGGTGTTGGCGGGTGTCGGGGCTGG
CTTAACTATGCGGCATCAGAGCAGATTGTACTGAGAGTGCACCATATGCGGTGTGAAATACCGCACAGAT
GCGTAAGGAGAAAATACCGCATCAGGCGCCATTCGCCATTCAGGCTGCGCAACTGTTGGGAAGGGCGATC
GGTGCGGGCCTCTTCGCTATTACGCCAGCTGGCGAAAGGGGGATGTGCTGCAAGGCGATTAAGTTGGGTA
ACGCCAGGGTTTTCCCAGTCACGACGTTGTAAAACGACGGCCAGTGAATTGACGCGTATTGGGATATCCC
AATGGCGCGCCGAGCTTGGCTCGAGCATGGTCATAGCTGTTTCCTGTGTGAAATTGTTATCCGCTCACAA
TTCCACACAACATACGAGCCGGAAGCATAAAGTGTAAAGCCTGGGGTGCCTAATGAGTGAGCTAACTCAC
ATTAATTGCGTTGCGCTCACTGCCCGCTTTCCAGTCGGGAAACCTGTCGTGCCAGCTGCATTAATGAATC
GGCCAACGCGCGGGGAGAGGCGGTTTGCGTATTGGGCGCTCTTCCGCTTCCTCGCTCACTGACTCGCTGC
GCTCGGTCGTTCGGCTGCGGCGAGCGGTATCAGCTCACTCAAAGGCGGTAATACGGTTATCCACAGAATC
AGGGGATAACGCAGGAAAGAACATGTGAGCAAAAGGCCAGCAAAAGGCCAGGAACCGTAAAAAGGCCGCG
TTGCTGGCGTTTTTCCATAGGCTCCGCCCCCCTGACGAGCATCACAAAAATCGACGCTCAAGTCAGAGGT
GGCGAAACCCGACAGGACTATAAAGATACCAGGCGTTTCCCCCTGGAAGCTCCCTCGTGCGCTCTCCTGT
TCCGACCCTGCCGCTTACCGGATACCTGTCCGCCTTTCTCCCTTCGGGAAGCGTGGCGCTTTCTCATAGC
TCACGCTGTAGGTATCTCAGTTCGGTGTAGGTCGTTCGCTCCAAGCTGGGCTGTGTGCACGAACCCCCCG
TTCAGCCCGACCGCTGCGCCTTATCCGGTAACTATCGTCTTGAGTCCAACCCGGTAAGACACGACTTATC
GCCACTGGCAGCAGCCACTGGTAACAGGATTAGCAGAGCGAGGTATGTAGGCGGTGCTACAGAGTTCTTG
AAGTGGTGGCCTAACTACGGCTACACTAGAAGAACAGTATTTGGTATCTGCGCTCTGCTGAAGCCAGTTA
CCTTCGGAAAAAGAGTTGGTAGCTCTTGATCCGGCAAACAAACCACCGCTGGTAGCGGTGGTTTTTTTGT
TTGCAAGCAGCAGATTACGCGCAGAAAAAAAGGATCTCAAGAAGATCCTTTGATCTTTTCTACGGGGTCT
GACGCTCAGTGGAACGAAAACTCACGTTAAGGGATTTTGGTCATGAGATTATCAAAAAGGATCTTCACCT
AGATCCTTTTAAATTAAAAATGAAGTTTTAAATCAATCTAAAGTATATATGAGTAAACTTGGTCTGACAG
TTAGAAAAACTCATCGAGCATCAAATGAAACTGCAATTTATTCATATCAGGATTATCAATACCATATTTT
TGAAAAAGCCGTTTCTGTAATGAAGGAGAAAACTCACCGAGGCAGTTCCATAGGATGGCAAGATCCTGGT
ATCGGTCTGCGATTCCGACTCGTCCAACATCAATACAACCTATTAATTTCCCCTCGTCAAAAATAAGGTT
ATCAAGTGAGAAATCACCATGAGTGACGACTGAATCCGGTGAGAATGGCAAAAGTTTATGCATTTCTTTC
CAGACTTGTTCAACAGGCCAGCCATTACGCTCGTCATCAAAATCACTCGCATCAACCAAACCGTTATTCA
TTCGTGATTGCGCCTGAGCGAGACGAAATACGCGATCGCTGTTAAAAGGACAATTACAAACAGGAATCGA
ATGCAACCGGCGCAGGAACACTGCCAGCGCATCAACAATATTTTCACCTGAATCAGGATATTCTTCTAAT
ACCTGGAATGCTGTTTTCCCAGGGATCGCAGTGGTGAGTAACCATGCATCATCAGGAGTACGGATAAAAT
GCTTGATGGTCGGAAGAGGCATAAATTCCGTCAGCCAGTTTAGTCTGACCATCTCATCTGTAACATCATT
GGCAACGCTACCTTTGCCATGTTTCAGAAACAACTCTGGCGCATCGGGCTTCCCATACAATCGATAGATT
GTCGCACCTGATTGCCCGACATTATCGCGAGCCCATTTATACCCATATAAATCAGCATCCATGTTGGAAT
TTAATCGCGGCCTAGAGCAAGACGTTTCCCGTTGAATATGGCTCATACTCTTCCTTTTTCAATATTATTG
AAGCATTTATCAGGGTTATTGTCTCATGAGCGGATACATATTTGAATGTATTTAGAAAAATAAACAAATA
GGGGTTCCGCGCACATTTCCCCGAAAAGTGCCACCTGACGTCTAAGAAACCATTATTATCATGACATTAA
CCTATAAAAATAGGCGTATCACGAGGCCCTTTCGTC
