>Addgene plasmid #121233 | pUC57-Kan_BR29_00121041 | addgene partial sequence | sequence record 237812 | M13-F20 5'-TGTAAAACGACGGCCAGT-3'
ACTTGGTCTCTAAGCTCAAGATTGAAAAACTCTAGAATTTCTTTGAGATTCCAATCTCAAAGATTCTCTA
TCCAATGGCCATTCCAATGGCCATGGAGCACCATCCAACAAATTATTCAAATCAGCAGCCATAGATGGAG
TCATATATTTCATATCAGCATACAACCAATGACCTTCTGGAACAACACCTCTTGGAATTTTCAATCTACA
ATTCCAATTCAATTTAAAAGATCTAGATTTACCTGGTTCCAATCTAATAACAACAGTAGTCAATGGAAAA
GATCTTCTAACCAAATAAGATTGAGCTTGAATTTGTCTACCTCTCATCAAAGTCAATTGACAATAATTAT
TCCATGGTTCCATTAGAGACCAAGTTCCATCCCAATGGCGCGCCGAGCTTGGCTCGAGCATGGTCATAGC
TGTTTCCTGTGTGAAATTGTTATCCGCTCACAATTCCACACAACATACGAGCCGGAAGCATAAAGTGTAA
AGCCTGGGGTGCCTAATGAGTGAGCTAACTCACATTAATTGCGTTGCGCTCACTGCCCGCTTTCCAGTCG
GGAAACCTGTCGTGCCAGCTGCATTAATGAATCGGCCAACGCGCGGGGAGAGGCGGTTTGCGTATTGGGC
GCTCTTCCGCTTCCTCGCTCACTGACTCGCTGCGCTCGGTCGTTCGGCTGCGGCGAGCGGTATCAGCTCA
CTCAAAGGCGGTAATACGGTTATCCACAGAATCAGGGGATAACGCAGGAAAGAACATGTGAGCAAAAGGC
CAGCAAAAGGCCAGGAACCGTAAAAAGGCCGCGTTGCTGGCGTTTTTCCATAGGCTCCGCCCCCCTGACG
AGCATCACAAAAATCGACGCTCAAGTCA
